>Addgene plasmid #230667 | AiP1519 - pAAV-AiE2194m-minBG-SYFP2-WPRE3-BGHpA | addgene full sequence | sequence record 466270 | Addgene NGS Result
CTCTGAGCCAAGTTCTAGCATCTGCTCAGGAAAGATAATGCCAGAGCAGGTATGTTCTGGAGGAAGCTGT
GAGCACTGAGATCCAGCGTGAGACTTAGACCCAACCTGGGGACAGGACCCGGCACAAGACAGACTTCAGG
TAAATGTCAAATGCCAAAAGAAGACAGAGGACACAAGCTGAGATATATATTCAAAATTCAGAGCACAGTG
CAAGGGCAATTAGGTCAAGCAGGAAAAAAAGAGAAAGAGAAGGAGAAAGGAGAAATCAGTACAGAAACTA
CCCTCTCTTTATAGTGGGTATCATTCGCCAGGCATTGGCACCCAATGCCGAGCATAACTAACGAGGCAAT
AAGGATGGAGATTTACCAGAAATATGAATCGCCGGCGATTATTACTCTTACAACGCGTGCGGCCGCAGGA
ACCCCTAGTGATGGAGTTGGCCACTCCCTCTCTGCGCGCTCGCTCGCTCACTGAGGCCGGGCGACCAAAG
GTCGCCCGACGCCCGGGCGGCCTCAGTGAGCGAGCGAGCGCGCAGCTGCCTGCAGGACATGTGAGCAAAA
GGCCAGCAAAAGGCCAGGAACCGTAAAAAGGCCGCGTTGCTGGCGTTTTTCCATAGGCTCCGCCCCCCTG
ACGAGCATCACAAAAATCGACGCTCAAGTCAGAGGTGGCGAAACCCGACAGGACTATAAAGATACCAGGC
GTTTCCCCCTGGAAGCTCCCTCGTGCGCTCTCCTGTTCCGACCCTGCCGCTTACCGGATACCTGTCCGCC
TTTCTCCCTTCGGGAAGCGTGGCGCTTTCTCATAGCTCACGCTGTAGGTATCTCAGTTCGGTGTAGGTCG
TTCGCTCCAAGCTGGGCTGTGTGCACGAACCCCCCGTTCAGCCCGACCGCTGCGCCTTATCCGGTAACTA
TCGTCTTGAGTCCAACCCGGTAAGACACGACTTATCGCCACTGGCAGCAGCCACTGGTAACAGGATTAGC
AGAGCGAGGTATGTAGGCGGTGCTACAGAGTTCTTGAAGTGGTGGCCTAACTACGGCTACACTAGAAGAA
CAGTATTTGGTATCTGCGCTCTGCTGAAGCCAGTTACCTTCGGAAAAAGAGTTGGTAGCTCTTGATCCGG
CAAACAAACCACCGCTGGTAGCGGTGGTTTTTTTGTTTGCAAGCAGCAGATTACGCGCAGAAAAAAAGGA
TCTCAAGAAGATCCTTTGATCTTTTCTACGGGGTCTGACGCTCAGTGGAACGAAAACTCACGTTAAGGGA
TTTTGGTCATGAGATTATCAAAAAGGATCTTCACCTAGATCCTTTTAAATTAAAAATGAAGTTTTAAATC
AATCTAAAGTATATATGAGTAAACTTGGTCTGACAGTTACCAATGCTTAATCAGTGAGGCACCTATCTCA
GCGATCTGTCTATTTCGTTCATCCATAGTTGCCTGACTCCCCGTCGTGTAGATAACTACGATACGGGAGG
GCTTACCATCTGGCCCCAGTGCTGCAATGATACCGCGAGACCCACGCTCACCGGCTCCAGATTTATCAGC
AATAAACCAGCCAGCCGGAAGGGCCGAGCGCAGAAGTGGTCCTGCAACTTTATCCGCCTCCATCCAGTCT
ATTAATTGTTGCCGGGAAGCTAGAGTAAGTAGTTCGCCAGTTAATAGTTTGCGCAACGTTGTTGCCATTG
CTACAGGCATCGTGGTGTCACGCTCGTCGTTTGGTATGGCTTCATTCAGCTCCGGTTCCCAACGATCAAG
GCGAGTTACATGATCCCCCATGTTGTGCAAAAAAGCGGTTAGCTCCTTCGGTCCTCCGATCGTTGTCAGA
AGTAAGTTGGCCGCAGTGTTATCACTCATGGTTATGGCAGCACTGCATAATTCTCTTACTGTCATGCCAT
CCGTAAGATGCTTTTCTGTGACTGGTGAGTACTCAACCAAGTCATTCTGAGAATAGTGTATGCGGCGACC
GAGTTGCTCTTGCCCGGCGTCAATACGGGATAATACCGCGCCACATAGCAGAACTTTAAAAGTGCTCATC
ATTGGAAAACGTTCTTCGGGGCGAAAACTCTCAAGGATCTTACCGCTGTTGAGATCCAGTTCGATGTAAC
CCACTCGTGCACCCAACTGATCTTCAGCATCTTTTACTTTCACCAGCGTTTCTGGGTGAGCAAAAACAGG
AAGGCAAAATGCCGCAAAAAAGGGAATAAGGGCGACACGGAAATGTTGAATACTCATACTCTTCCTTTTT
CAATATTATTGAAGCATTTATCAGGGTTATTGTCTCATGAGCGGATACATATTTGAATGTATTTAGAAAA
ATAAACAAATAGGGGTTCCGCGCACATTTCCCCGAAAAGTGCCACCTGACGTCTAAGAAACCATTATTAT
CATGACATTAACCTATAAAAATAGGCGTATCACGAGGCCCTTTCGTCTCGCGCGTTTCGGTGATGACGGT
GAAAACCTCTGACACATGCAGCTCCCGGAGACGGTCACAGCTTGTCTGTAAGCGGATGCCGGGAGCAGAC
AAGCCCGTCAGGGCGCGTCAGCGGGTGTTGGCGGGTGTCGGGGCTGGCTTAACTATGCGGCATCAGAGCA
GATTGTACTGAGAGTGCACCATAAAATTGTAAACGTTAATATTTTGTTAAAATTCGCGTTAAATTTTTGT
TAAATCAGCTCATTTTTTAACCAATAGACCGAAATCGGCAAAATCCCTTATAAATCAAAAGAATAGCCCG
AGATAGAGT
[37 nt withheld, positions 2740-2776]
AAAGAACGTGGACTCCAACGTCAAAGG
[141 nt withheld, positions 2804-2944]
G
[46 nt withheld, positions 2946-2991]
A
[95 nt withheld, positions 2993-3087]
TATGCGGTGTGAAATACCGCACAGATGCGTAAGGAGAAAATACCGCATCAGGCGCCCCTGCAGGCAGCTG
CGCGCTCGCTCGCTCACTGAGGCCGCCCGGGCAAAGCCCGGGCGTCGGGCGACCTTTGGTCGCCCGGCCT
CAGTGAGCGAGCGAGCGCGCAGAGAGGGAGTGGCCAACTCCATCACTAGGGGTTCCTGCGGCCGCTCGGT
CCGCACGTGAGATCTCATGCCTGCTATTGTCTTCCCAATCCTCCCCCTTGCTGTCCTGCCCCACCCCACC
CCCCAGAATAGAATGACACCTACTCAGACAATGCGATGCAATTTCCTCATTTTATTAGGAAAGGACAGTG
GGAGTGGCACCTTCCAGGGTCAAGGAAGGCACGGGGGAGGGGCAAACAACAGATGGCTGGCAACTAGAAG
GCACAGTCGAAGATCTCTCGAGCCACGGAATTGTCAGTGCCCAACAGCCGAGCCCCTGTCCAGCAGCGGG
CAAGGCAGGCGGCGATGAGTTCCGCCGTGGCAAGAACTAACCAGGATTTATACAAGGAGGAGAAAATGAA
AGCCATACGGGAAGCAATAGCATGATACAAAGGCATTAAAGCAGCGTATCCACATAGCGTAAAAGGAGCA
ACATAGTTAAGAATACCAGTCAATCTTTCACAAATTTTGTAATCCAGAGGTTGATTATGATATCGAATTC
GCGGCCGCGGCGCGCCGTCGACTTACTTGTACAGCTCGTCCATGCCGAGAGTGATCCCGGCGGCGGTCAC
GAACTCCAGCAGGACCATGTGATCGCGCTTCTCGTTGGGGTCTTTGCTCAGCTTGGACTGGTAGCTCAGG
TAGTGGTTGTCGGGCAGCAGCACGGGGCCGTCGCCGATGGGGGTGTTCTGCTGGTAGTGGTCGGCGAGCT
GCACGCCGCCGTCCTCGATGTTGTGGCGGATCTTGAAGTTGGCCTTGATGCCGTTCTTCTGCTTGTCGGC
GGTGATATAGACGTTGTGGCTGTTGTAGTTGTACTCCAGCTTGTGCCCCAGGATGTTGCCGTCCTCCTTG
AAGTCGATGCCCTTCAGCTCGATGCGGTTCACCAGGGTGTCGCCCTCGAACTTCACCTCGGCGCGGGTCT
TGTAGTTGCCGTCGTCCTTGAAGAAGATGGTGCGCTCCTGGACGTAGCCTTCGGGCATGGCGGACTTGAA
GAAGTCGTGCTGCTTCATGTGGTCGGGGTAGCGGGCGAAGCACTGCACGCCGTAGCCCAGGGTGGTCACG
AGGGTGGGCCAGGGCACGGGCAGCTTGCCGGTGGTGCAGATCAGCTTCAGGGTCAGCTTGCCGTAGGTGG
CATCGCCCTCGCCCTCGCCGGACACGCTGAACTTGTGGCCGTTTACGTCGCCGTCCAGCTCGACCAGGAT
GGGCACCACCCCGGTGAACAGCTCCTCGCCCTTGCTCACCATGGTGGCGACCGGTAGCGCTAGCTTCGAA
AGATCTGGATCCCAGAAGCAAATGTAAGCAATAGATGGCTCTGCCCTGACTTTTATGCCCAGCCCGAGCT
CCGCCGGCGAGAGCCTTGCAACAGGTCTAATGTGTAAATGTCCTCAAGGAACTCTTCTACTGAAGTAAAA
TCCAAAAATGACTCTTGTTAAACTTCAGTGATTATGGGAAACACACACACACACAAATTTAGCTCTTTAA
ATTCAAAGCCTACAAACATATCAATGTGAATTGCTTAAGGAAAGGAAGACGGATATGAAACCTCCTGTTT
CCGGTTTCTCATAGGAGAAGGAGCCCCTCTCTGTGTGCTGAGAGTCTGTGGGTTTATGAAACAAGAAGCT
GCTTACGTTTTGCATGCACCTTTGGGTACATCTAGCCCATCTTTGTGCTATGCTAGATTTCTTGAGATAT
GAAGAAGCCTGGATGATTACATATGCTTTAACACCCCTGCTACCTTCTCAAGATAGGTATGTATTAAAAT
ATCTCACACACTCCCCTCTGCAACCCCTGGACTTTAGCCAGAGGACACACTTCCTCTTCATCA
Features (pLannotate 1.2.2; 14 found; start..end, strand, type, name):
    452..479     -  repeat_region  AAV2 ITR (fragment): inverted terminal repeat of adeno-associated virus serotype 2 inverted
    508..535     -  repeat_region  AAV2 ITR (fragment): inverted terminal repeat of adeno-associated virus serotype 2 inverted
    608..1196    -  rep_origin     ori: high-copy-number ColE1/pMB1/pBR322/pUC origin of replication
   1367..2227    -  CDS            AmpR: β-lactamase; bla; confers resistance to ampicillin, carbenicillin, and related antibiotics
   2228..2332    -  promoter       AmpR promoter: bla
   2427..2462    +  CDS            rop (fragment): Rop protein, which maintains plasmids at low copy number; rop
   2564..2613    +  misc_feature   bom (fragment): basis of mobility region from pBR322
   2614..3069    -  rep_origin     f1 ori (sequence partly withheld): f1 bacteriophage origin of replication; arrow indicates direction of (+) strand synthesis
   3088..3139    +  misc_feature   bom (fragment): basis of mobility region from pBR322
   3144..3284    -  repeat_region  AAV2 ITR: inverted terminal repeat of adeno-associated virus serotype 2 inverted
   3402..3513    -  polyA_signal   bGH poly(A) signal: bovine growth hormone polyadenylation signal
   3530..3610    -  misc_feature   WPRE (fragment): woodchuck hepatitis virus posttranscriptional regulatory element
   3616..3773    -  misc_feature   WPRE (fragment): woodchuck hepatitis virus posttranscriptional regulatory element
   3813..4529    -  CDS            SYFP2: SYFP2 is a basic (constitutively fluorescent) yellow fluorescent protein published in 2006, derived from Aequorea victoria. It is reported to be a very rapidly-maturing monomer with moderate acid sensitivity.
