[The description below was written by a language model from this plasmid's Addgene catalogue record and pLannotate feature annotations shown in this document.]
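Description:
AiP1519 - pAAV-AiE2194m-minBG-SYFP2-WPRE3-BGHpA is an AAV transfer plasmid built on a pAAV2 backbone, intended for packaging a reporter cassette into recombinant adeno-associated virus for delivery to brain tissue. In bacteria it is maintained as a high-copy plasmid through a ColE1/pUC-type origin and selected with ampicillin via the β-lactamase gene and its native promoter. The backbone also carries an f1 phage origin and short remnants of pBR322 rop and bom sequences. The annotation identifies one full AAV2 inverted terminal repeat and, on the other side of the cassette, only two short ITR fragments. This pattern is common when automated tools annotate these highly structured repeats, though the record does not say whether that ITR is intact.

Between the ITRs, the payload is an enhancer-driven fluorescent reporter. According to the catalogue entry, the AiE2194m enhancer is placed upstream of a minimal beta-globin promoter (minBG). The minimal promoter supplies little activity of its own, so expression depends on the cell-type-restricted activity of the enhancer. Neither the enhancer nor minBG is picked up in the feature table, but there is unannotated space upstream of the coding sequence where they would be expected to sit. The expressed gene is SYFP2, a monomeric, rapidly maturing yellow fluorescent protein derived from Aequorea victoria. It is followed by WPRE3, a shortened woodchuck hepatitis virus posttranscriptional element (annotated as two WPRE fragments) that boosts transcript expression while saving packaging capacity, and by the bovine growth hormone polyadenylation signal.

The construct is designed to drive AAV-mediated transgene expression in specific brain cell populations, with SYFP2 fluorescence marking the labelled cells. The record does not state which population AiE2194m targets.
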