Addgene plasmid #230667: AiP1519 - pAAV-AiE2194m-minBG-SYFP2-WPRE3-BGHpA
Purpose: AiE2194m is an enhancer sequence, designed to drive AAV-mediated transgene expression in specific populations of brain cells
Depositing lab: Allen Institute for Brain Science & Bosiljka Tasic. Depositing organization: Allen Institute. Publication: A suite of enhancer AAVs and transgenic mouse lines for genetic access to cortical cell types. Ben-Simon Y, Hooper M, Narayan S, Daigle TL, Dwivedi D, Way SW, Oster A, Stafford DA, Mich JK, Taormina MJ, Martinez RA, Opitz-Araya X, Roth JR, Alexander JR, Allen S, Amster A, Arbuckle J, Ayala A, Baker PM, Bakken TE, Barcelli T, Barta S, Bendrick J, Bertagnolli D, Bielstein C, Bishwakarma P, Bowlus J, Boyer G, Brouner K, Casian B, Casper T, Chakka AB, Chakrabarty R, Chance RK, Chavan S, Clark M, Colbert K, Collman F, Daniel S, Departee M, DiValentin P, Donadio N, Dotson N, Egdorf T, Fliss T, Gabitto M, Garcia J, Gary A, Gasperini M, Gloe J, Goldy J, Gore BB, Graybuck L, Greisman N, Haeseleer F, Halterman C, Haradon Z, Hastings SD, Helback O, Ho W, Hockemeyer D, Huang C, Huff S, Hunker A, Johansen N, Jones D, Juneau Z, Kalmbach B, Kannan M, Khem S, Kussick E, Kutsal R, Larsen R, Lee C, Lee AY, Leibly M, Lenz GH, Li S, Liang E, Lusk N, Madigan Z, Malloy J, Malone J, McCue R, Melchor J, Mollenkopf T, Moosman S, Morin E, Newman D, Ng L, Ngo K, Omstead V, Otto S, Oyama A, Pena N, Pham T, Phillips E, Pom CA, Potekhina L, Ransford S, Ray PL, Rette D, Reynoldson C, Rimorin C, Rocha D, Ruiz A, Sanchez REA, Sawyer L, Sedeno-Cortes A, Sevigny JP, Shapovalova N, Shepard N, Shulga L, Sigler AR, Siverts L, Soliman S, Somasundaram S, Staats B, Stewart K, Szelenyi E, Tieu M, Trader C, Tran A, van Velthoven CTJ, Walker M, Wang Y, Weed N, Wirthlin M, Wood T, Wynalda B, Yao Z, Zhou T, Ariza J, Dee N, Reding M, Ronellenfitch K, Mufti S, Sunkin SM, Smith KA, Esposito L, Waters J, Thyagarajan B, Yao S, Lein ES, Zeng H, Levi BP, Ngai J, Ting JT, Tasic B. Cell. 2025 May 16:S0092-8674(25)00513-6. doi: 10.1016/j.cell.2025.05.002. PubMed 40403729.
Backbone
  Vector backbone: pAAV2
  Vector type: AAV
Growth in bacteria
  Bacterial resistance: Ampicillin, 100 μg/mL
  Growth temperature: 37°C
  Growth strain: NEB Stable
  Copy number: High Copy
Gene/Insert
  Gene/Insert name: SYFP2
  Species: Synthetic
  Promoter: minBG
  Cloning method: Gibson Cloning
Terms and licenses: Academic/Nonprofit Terms; Industry Terms: Not Available to Industry
How to cite: AiP1519 - pAAV-AiE2194m-minBG-SYFP2-WPRE3-BGHpA was a gift from Allen Institute for Brain Science & Bosiljka Tasic (Addgene plasmid # 230667 ; http://n2t.net/addgene:230667 ; RRID:Addgene_230667)
